Addgene plasmid #217107: pCMV-HAT2_CI
Purpose: Mammalian expression vector for expression of HAT2_CI transposase (CMV promoter)
Depositing lab: Haoyi Wang. Depositing organization: Institute of Zoology, Chinese Academy of Sciences. Publication: Heterologous survey of 130 DNA transposons in human cells highlights their functional divergence and expands the genome engineering toolbox. Zhang T, Tan S, Tang N, Li Y, Zhang C, Sun J, Guo Y, Gao H, Cai Y, Sun W, Wang C, Fu L, Ma H, Wu Y, Hu X, Zhang X, Gee P, Yan W, Zhao Y, Chen Q, Guo B, Wang H, Zhang YE. Cell. 2024 Jul 11;187(14):3741-3760.e30. doi: 10.1016/j.cell.2024.05.007. Epub 2024 Jun 5. PubMed 38843831.
Backbone
  Vector backbone: pCMV
  Vector type: Mammalian Expression
Growth in bacteria
  Bacterial resistance: Ampicillin, 100 μg/mL
  Growth temperature: 37°C
  Growth strain: DH5alpha
  Copy number: High Copy
Gene/Insert
  Gene/Insert name: HAT2_CI transposase
  Species: Synthetic
  Cloning method: Restriction Enzyme; 5′ cloning site Unknown (unknown if destroyed); 3′ cloning site Unknown (unknown if destroyed)
Terms and licenses: Academic/Nonprofit Terms; Industry Terms: Not Available to Industry
How to cite: pCMV-HAT2_CI was a gift from Haoyi Wang (Addgene plasmid # 217107 ; http://n2t.net/addgene:217107 ; RRID:Addgene_217107)
