[The description below was written by a language model from this plasmid's Addgene catalogue record and pLannotate feature annotations shown in this document.]
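Description:
pCMV-HAT2_CI is a 6,380-nt mammalian expression plasmid built on a pCMV backbone for transient production of the HAT2_CI transposase, a synthetic coding sequence belonging, by its name, to the hAT superfamily of DNA transposons. It is propagated in E. coli from a high-copy ColE1/pUC-type origin and selected with ampicillin through the bla (AmpR) gene and its native promoter. An f1 origin is also present, which in principle allows single-stranded DNA rescue.

Expression is driven by the human cytomegalovirus immediate-early enhancer and promoter, and transcripts are terminated by the bovine growth hormone polyadenylation signal. The automated annotation does not label the transposase itself, but an unannotated stretch of roughly 1.9 kb lies between a forward T7 promoter and a reverse-oriented SP6 promoter, directly upstream of the bGH signal, and this is where the insert presumably sits. The flanking phage promoters can serve for in vitro transcription or as sequencing primer sites. The cloning sites used are not recorded.

Downstream, an SV40 early promoter and SV40 poly(A) signal flank only a short fragment of a bleomycin-resistance (ble) gene, so the plasmid does not appear to carry an intact mammalian selection marker. The small HIV-1 LTR, lacI, bom and lac promoter/operator hits are backbone remnants rather than functional modules.

The construct supplies only the transposase, and no transposon terminal repeats are annotated. It therefore acts as a helper plasmid, typically co-transfected with a separate donor carrying the cognate transposon ends. It comes from a survey of DNA transposon activity in human cells aimed at expanding genome engineering tools.
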