Features (pLannotate 1.2.2; 19 found; start..end, strand, type, name):
      1..380     +  enhancer       CMV enhancer: human cytomegalovirus immediate early enhancer
    381..584     +  promoter       CMV promoter: human cytomegalovirus (CMV) immediate early promoter
    580..613     +  LTR            5' LTR (truncated) (fragment): truncated 5' long terminal repeat (LTR) from HIV-1
    629..647     +  promoter       T7 promoter: promoter for bacteriophage T7 RNA polymerase
   2568..2586    -  promoter       SP6 promoter: promoter for bacteriophage SP6 RNA polymerase
   2612..2836    +  polyA_signal   bGH poly(A) signal: bovine growth hormone polyadenylation signal
   2840..2861    +  promoter       SV40 promoter (fragment): SV40 enhancer and early promoter
   2882..3310    +  rep_origin     f1 ori (sequence partly withheld): f1 bacteriophage origin of replication; arrow indicates direction of (+) strand synthesis
   3324..3653    +  promoter       SV40 promoter: SV40 enhancer and early promoter
   3666..3824    +  CDS            ble (fragment): BLE_KLEPN - Experimental evidence at protein level: Swiss-Prot protein existence level 1. Binding protein with a strong affinity to the bleomycin family of antibiotics. Binds to CL990; an antimitotic-antibiotic compound. From Klebsiella pneumoniae.
   3819..3940    +  polyA_signal   SV40 poly(A) signal: SV40 polyadenylation signal
   4013..4029    -  protein_bind   lac operator: The lac repressor binds to the lac operator to inhibit transcription in E. coli. This inhibition can be relieved by adding lactose or isopropyl-β-D-thiogalactopyranoside (IPTG). lac repressor encoded by lacI
   4037..4067    -  promoter       lac promoter: promoter for the E. coli lac operon
   4082..4103    -  protein_bind   CAP binding site: CAP binding activates transcription in the presence of cAMP. E. coli catabolite activator protein
   4116..4208    -  CDS            lacI (fragment): lac repressor; lacI; The lac repressor binds to the lac operator to inhibit transcription in E. coli. This inhibition can be relieved by adding lactose or isopropyl-β-D-thiogalactopyranoside (IPTG).
   4391..4979    -  rep_origin     ori: high-copy-number ColE1/pMB1/pBR322/pUC origin of replication
   5150..6010    -  CDS            AmpR: β-lactamase; bla; confers resistance to ampicillin, carbenicillin, and related antibiotics
   6011..6115    -  promoter       AmpR promoter: bla
   6174..6226    -  misc_feature   bom (fragment): basis of mobility region from pBR322
>Addgene plasmid #217107 | pCMV-HAT2_CI | addgene full sequence | sequence record 442907 | Addgene NGS Result
GACATTGATTATTGACTAGTTATTAATAGTAATCAATTACGGGGTCATTAGTTCATAGCCCATATATGGA
GTTCCGCGTTACATAACTTACGGTAAATGGCCCGCCTGGCTGACCGCCCAACGACCCCCGCCCATTGACG
TCAATAATGACGTATGTTCCCATAGTAACGCCAATAGGGACTTTCCATTGACGTCAATGGGTGGAGTATT
TACGGTAAACTGCCCACTTGGCAGTACATCAAGTGTATCATATGCCAAGTACGCCCCCTATTGACGTCAA
TGACGGTAAATGGCCCGCCTGGCATTATGCCCAGTACATGACCTTATGGGACTTTCCTACTTGGCAGTAC
ATCTACGTATTAGTCATCGCTATTACCATGGTGATGCGGTTTTGGCAGTACATCAATGGGCGTGGATAGC
GGTTTGACTCACGGGGATTTCCAAGTCTCCACCCCATTGACGTCAATGGGAGTTTGTTTTGGCACCAAAA
TCAACGGGACTTTCCAAAATGTCGTAACAACTCCGCCCCATTGACGCAAATGGGCGGTAGGCGTGTACGG
TGGGAGGTCTATATAAGCAGAGCTCTCTGGCTAACTAGAGAACCCACTGCTTACTGGCTTATCGAAATTA
ATACGACTCACTATAGGGAGACCCAAGCTTGGTACCGAGCTCGGATCCACTAGTAACGGCCGCCAGTGTG
CTGGAATTCGCCGCCACCATGCCAGTGAGCAATGTGTGGCAGTGGTTCAGCAAGAGTGAAAGCGACGTTA
GCTGCAAACTGTGCAGCAAAGGCTTCAGCCTCCGTTGCAGCACCACCACGCTGAAGTACCATCTGCAGAG
CAGTCATAAGGACAAACTGGCGGGTGCCAGTGGCCCAAGTAGTAGCGGTAGTAGCGAAAGTGACGTTCTG
GTGCAGAGTGACATCCGCCAGTATCAAGTTCGTCCGAAACTCAGCGACGATGAGAGCCGCCGTATCGATG
TTCTGGTGAGTAGCTTCATGTGGCGCGACATGCGTCCGTTCCATATCGTTGAGGGTCAAGGCTTTCGTGA
TCTGGTTCATGGTCTGAACCACCAGTACAAGATCAAGCACCGCAGCACGTATCAAGCCATTACCGAGCGC
ACGTACAAAAGTGCCAAGAGCTTTCTGCTCGACGTTCTGCAGCATGCCAATTACATGGGCATCACCACCG
ACATGTGGACCAGTATCCGCAACGACAGTTACATCACCGTGACCGTGCATTGGATCACGGATGATTGGAA
GATGCAACACGGCGTTCTCACCACGGAATGCATGACCGAAGCCAACACCGCCGAAAATCTGAGTCTGCGT
CTGACCGACGTGCTGGCCGAATATCGCATTACCAGCAACAAAATCAGCGCCACGGTGACGGATAACGGTC
GTAACATCAAGAAGGCGGTTGATCTGCTGGATGATTGGACCCAACTGAGCTGCTTCGCCCATACCCTCCA
GCTCTGTGTGAAAGCGGGCCTCGATATCCCAGCGGTTAGTCGCATGCGTGCGGGTGCGCGTCGTCTCGTG
AACCATTTCAAGCACAGCAGCAAAGCGACCGCGGCGCTGCGTGAAAAACAGTTCAGCCTCCGCCCGGGCG
AGACGGTTCTGGATCTGATCACCGAATGCCCGGCGCGCTGGAACAGCACCTTTGATATGTTCGACCGCTT
GCTGCTGCTGCAGTGGTGCATCCGCGCGGTGCTGACGGACTTCAAGATTACGAAGCCGAGCGTTGCCAGC
AGTCTGCAGATGAGCAGCACGCAGTGGGACCTCTGTCAGAGTCTGGTGCACGTGCTGAAGCCGCTGAAGA
TTGCCACCACCATGATGAGCGCCAGCAAGTACCCGAGTATCCCATGGATCTACCCAGTGCTGTTCACCCT
CCAGAAGAAGCTGGAGAGTTGCGATATCGACAGCGGCGCGACGGCCCATTGCAAAACGGCGATCCGTGAA
CAGATCGACAAGCGCTTCTTCGCCAGTAACTGGCACCGTAATCTGCCAGTGCTGGCCAGTGTTCTGGACC
CGCGCTACAAATTTCTGAAGTTTATTGACAACGACGCGACCCGCCAAGAAGTTTACGACCATCTCAAGGG
TCAAATCACCGAGTTCGCGGCCAAGTATAGTGACTTCGAACAGCATCTGCAAAGCGAAAGCACGAATGAA
GCCCACACGTTTGACCCGTTTGAGGAGCTGTGCGGCAAGGACACGAAAAAACAGACGGTGGTTGCGCCGG
AGGACGAGATCAAAGCCTATCTGCGTGAACCGGCCCAGCCAAGTGATAGCGATCCGCTCCAATGGTGGAA
GCTGAACGCGGCCCGTCTGCCAACCATGAGCCTCATGGCGCGCTTCTACTTTTGCATTCCGGCCACCAGC
GTGCCAAGCGAGTGCATCCCAGCGACCAGTGTTCCGAGCGAAAGCGTGTTCAGCAGCGCCGGTCACATCG
TGAATGCGAAACGCGCCAGTCTGACCCCAGCGAATGTTAACATGCTGGTGTTTCTGAATAAAAATGCCCA
TATGATTATCTAAGCGGCCGCTCGAGCATGCATCTAGAGGGCCCTATTCTATAGTGTCACCTAAATGCTA
GAGCTCGCTGATCAGCCTCGACTGTGCCTTCTAGTTGCCAGCCATCTGTTGTTTGCCCCTCCCCCGTGCC
TTCCTTGACCCTGGAAGGTGCCACTCCCACTGTCCTTTCCTAATAAAATGAGGAAATTGCATCGCATTGT
CTGAGTAGGTGTCATTCTATTCTGGGGGGTGGGGTGGGGCAGGACAGCAAGGGGGAGGATTGGGAAGACA
ATAGCAGGCATGCTGGGGATGCGGTGGGCTCTATGGCTTCTGAGGCGGAAAGAACCAGCTGGGGCTCTAG
GGGGTATCCCC
[124 nt withheld, positions 2882-3005]
C
[91 nt withheld, positions 3007-3097]
A
[49 nt withheld, positions 3099-3147]
CCTTTGACGTTGGAGTCCACGTTCTTT
[37 nt withheld, positions 3175-3211]
ACCCTATCTCGGTCTATTCTTTTGATTTATAAGGGATTTTGCCGATTTCGGCCTATTGGTTAAAAAATGA
GCTGATTTAACAAAAATTTAACGCGAATTAATTCTGTGGAATGTGTGTCAGTTAGGGTGTGGAAAGTCCC
CAGGCTCCCCAGCAGGCAGAAGTATGCAAAGCATGCATCTCAATTAGTCAGCAACCAGGTGTGGAAAGTC
CCCAGGCTCCCCAGCAGGCAGAAGTATGCAAAGCATGCATCTCAATTAGTCAGCAACCATAGTCCCGCCC
CTAACTCCGCCCATCCCGCCCCTAACTCCGCCCAGTTCCGCCCATTCTCCGCCCCATGGCTGACTAATTT
TTTTTATTTATGCAGAGGCCGAGGCCGCCTCTGCCTCTGAGCTATTCCAGAAGTAGTGAGGAGGCTTTTT
TGGAGGCCTAGGCTTTTGCAAAAAGCTCCCCGAAATGACCGACCAAGCGACGCCCAACCTGCCATCACGA
GATTTCGATTCCACCGCCGCCTTCTATGAAAGGTTGGGCTTCGGAATCGTTTTCCGGGACGCCGGCTGGA
TGATCCTCCAGCGCGGGGATCTCATGCTGGAGTTCTTCGCCCACCCCAACTTGTTTATTGCAGCTTATAA
TGGTTACAAATAAAGCAATAGCATCACAAATTTCACAAATAAAGCATTTTTTTCACTGCATTCTAGTTGT
GGTTTGTCCAAACTCATCAATGTATCTTATCATGTCTGTATACCGTCGACCTCTAGCTAGAGCTTGGCGT
AATCATGGTCATAGCTGTTTCCTGTGTGAAATTGTTATCCGCTCACAATTCCACACAACATACGAGCCGG
AAGCATAAAGTGTAAAGCCTGGGGTGCCTAATGAGTGAGCTAACTCACATTAATTGCGTTGCGCTCACTG
CCCGCTTTCCAGTCGGGAAACCTGTCGTGCCAGCTGCATTAATGAATCGGCCAACGCGCGGGGAGAGGCG
GTTTGCGTATTGGGCGCTCTTCCGCTTCCTCGCTCACTGACTCGCTGCGCTCGGTCGTTCGGCTGCGGCG
AGCGGTATCAGCTCACTCAAAGGCGGTAATACGGTTATCCACAGAATCAGGGGATAACGCAGGAAAGAAC
ATGTGAGCAAAAGGCCAGCAAAAGGCCAGGAACCGTAAAAAGGCCGCGTTGCTGGCGTTTTTCCATAGGC
TCCGCCCCCCTGACGAGCATCACAAAAATCGACGCTCAAGTCAGAGGTGGCGAAACCCGACAGGACTATA
AAGATACCAGGCGTTTCCCCCTGGAAGCTCCCTCGTGCGCTCTCCTGTTCCGACCCTGCCGCTTACCGGA
TACCTGTCCGCCTTTCTCCCTTCGGGAAGCGTGGCGCTTTCTCATAGCTCACGCTGTAGGTATCTCAGTT
CGGTGTAGGTCGTTCGCTCCAAGCTGGGCTGTGTGCACGAACCCCCCGTTCAGCCCGACCGCTGCGCCTT
ATCCGGTAACTATCGTCTTGAGTCCAACCCGGTAAGACACGACTTATCGCCACTGGCAGCAGCCACTGGT
AACAGGATTAGCAGAGCGAGGTATGTAGGCGGTGCTACAGAGTTCTTGAAGTGGTGGCCTAACTACGGCT
ACACTAGAAGAACAGTATTTGGTATCTGCGCTCTGCTGAAGCCAGTTACCTTCGGAAAAAGAGTTGGTAG
CTCTTGATCCGGCAAACAAACCACCGCTGGTAGCGGTGGTTTTTTTGTTTGCAAGCAGCAGATTACGCGC
AGAAAAAAAGGATCTCAAGAAGATCCTTTGATCTTTTCTACGGGGTCTGACGCTCAGTGGAACGAAAACT
CACGTTAAGGGATTTTGGTCATGAGATTATCAAAAAGGATCTTCACCTAGATCCTTTTAAATTAAAAATG
AAGTTTTAAATCAATCTAAAGTATATATGAGTAAACTTGGTCTGACAGTTACCAATGCTTAATCAGTGAG
GCACCTATCTCAGCGATCTGTCTATTTCGTTCATCCATAGTTGCCTGACTCCCCGTCGTGTAGATAACTA
CGATACGGGAGGGCTTACCATCTGGCCCCAGTGCTGCAATGATACCGCGAGACCCACGCTCACCGGCTCC
AGATTTATCAGCAATAAACCAGCCAGCCGGAAGGGCCGAGCGCAGAAGTGGTCCTGCAACTTTATCCGCC
TCCATCCAGTCTATTAATTGTTGCCGGGAAGCTAGAGTAAGTAGTTCGCCAGTTAATAGTTTGCGCAACG
TTGTTGCCATTGCTACAGGCATCGTGGTGTCACGCTCGTCGTTTGGTATGGCTTCATTCAGCTCCGGTTC
CCAACGATCAAGGCGAGTTACATGATCCCCCATGTTGTGCAAAAAAGCGGTTAGCTCCTTCGGTCCTCCG
ATCGTTGTCAGAAGTAAGTTGGCCGCAGTGTTATCACTCATGGTTATGGCAGCACTGCATAATTCTCTTA
CTGTCATGCCATCCGTAAGATGCTTTTCTGTGACTGGTGAGTACTCAACCAAGTCATTCTGAGAATAGTG
TATGCGGCGACCGAGTTGCTCTTGCCCGGCGTCAATACGGGATAATACCGCGCCACATAGCAGAACTTTA
AAAGTGCTCATCATTGGAAAACGTTCTTCGGGGCGAAAACTCTCAAGGATCTTACCGCTGTTGAGATCCA
GTTCGATGTAACCCACTCGTGCACCCAACTGATCTTCAGCATCTTTTACTTTCACCAGCGTTTCTGGGTG
AGCAAAAACAGGAAGGCAAAATGCCGCAAAAAAGGGAATAAGGGCGACACGGAAATGTTGAATACTCATA
CTCTTCCTTTTTCAATATTATTGAAGCATTTATCAGGGTTATTGTCTCATGAGCGGATACATATTTGAAT
GTATTTAGAAAAATAAACAAATAGGGGTTCCGCGCACATTTCCCCGAAAAGTGCCACCTGACGTCGACGG
ATCGGGAGATCTCCCGATCCCCTATGGTGCACTCTCAGTACAATCTGCTCTGATGCCGCATAGTTAAGCC
AGTATCTGCTCCCTGCTTGTGTGTTGGAGGTCGCTGAGTAGTGCGCGAGCAAAATTTAAGCTACAACAAG
GCAAGGCTTGACCGACAATTGCATGAAGAATCTGCTTAGGGTTAGGCGTTTTGCGCTGCTTCGCGATGTA
CGGGCCAGATATACGCGTT
